>Addgene plasmid #140261 | pscPP7(2xWT)-EGFP | addgene full sequence | sequence record 312932 | Addgene NGS Result
CGTTACATAACTTACGGTAAATGGCCCGCCTGGCTGACCGCCCAACGACCCCCGCCCATTGACGTCAATA
ATGACGTATGTTCCCATAGTAACGCCAATAGGGACTTTCCATTGACGTCAATGGGTGGAGTATTTACGGT
AAACTGCCCACTTGGCAGTACATCAAGTGTATCATATGCCAAGTACGCCCCCTATTGACGTCAATGACGG
TAAATGGCCCGCCTGGCATTATGCCCAGTACATGACCTTATGGGACTTTCCTACTTGGCAGTACATCTAC
GTATTAGTCATCGCTATTACCATGGTGATGCGGTTTTGGCAGTACATCAATGGGCGTGGATAGCGGTTTG
ACTCACGGGGATTTCCAAGTCTCCACCCCATTGACGTCAATGGGAGTTTGTTTTGGCACCAAAATCAACG
GGACTTTCCAAAATGTCGTAACAACTCCGCCCCATTGACGCAAATGGGCGGTAGGCGTGTACGGTGGGAG
GTCTATATAAGCAGAGCTGGTTTAGTGAACCGTCAGATCCGCTAGCGGATCCGGGAGCTAAGGAGTTTAT
ATGGAAACCCTTAGCCTGCTGCGTAAGGAGTTTATATGGAAACCCTTACGCAGCAGTTCCCACCGGTCGC
CACCATGGTGAGCAAGGGCGAGGAGCTGTTCACCGGGGTGGTGCCCATCCTGGTCGAGCTGGACGGCGAC
GTAAACGGCCACAAGTTCAGCGTGTCCGGCGAGGGCGAGGGCGATGCCACCTACGGCAAGCTGACCCTGA
AGTTCATCTGCACCACCGGCAAGCTGCCCGTGCCCTGGCCCACCCTCGTGACCACCCTGACCTACGGCGT
GCAGTGCTTCAGCCGCTACCCCGACCACATGAAGCAGCACGACTTCTTCAAGTCCGCCATGCCCGAAGGC
TACGTCCAGGAGCGCACCATCTTCTTCAAGGACGACGGCAACTACAAGACCCGCGCCGAGGTGAAGTTCG
AGGGCGACACCCTGGTGAACCGCATCGAGCTGAAGGGCATCGACTTCAAGGAGGACGGCAACATCCTGGG
GCACAAGCTGGAGTACAACTACAACAGCCACAACGTCTATATCATGGCCGACAAGCAGAAGAACGGCATC
AAGGTGAACTTCAAGATCCGCCACAACATCGAGGACGGCAGCGTGCAGCTCGCCGACCACTACCAGCAGA
ACACCCCCATCGGCGACGGCCCCGTGCTGCTGCCCGACAACCACTACCTGAGCACCCAGTCCGCCCTGAG
CAAAGACCCCAACGAGAAGCGCGATCACATGGTCCTGCTGGAGTTCGTGACCGCCGCCGGGATCACTCTC
GGCATGGACGAGCTGTACAAGTAAAGCGGCCGCGACTCTAGATCATAATCAGCCATACCACATTTGTAGA
GGTTTTACTTGCTTTAAAAAACCTCCCACACCTCCCCCTGAACCTGAAACATAAAATGAATGCAATTGTT
GTTGTTAACTTGTTTATTGCAGCTTATAATGGTTACAAATAAAGCAATAGCATCACAAATTTCACAAATA
AAGCATTTTTTTCACTGCATTCTAGTTGTGGTTTGTCCAAACTCATCAATGTATCTTAAGGCGTAAATTG
TAAGCGTTAATATTTTGTTAAAATTCGCGTTAAATTTTTGTTAAATCAGCTCATTTTTTAACCAATAGGC
CGAAATCGGCAAAATCCCTTATAAATCAAAAGAATAGACCGAGATAGGGT
[37 nt withheld, positions 1731-1767]
AAAGAACGTGGACTCCAACGTCAAAGG
[49 nt withheld, positions 1795-1843]
T
[91 nt withheld, positions 1845-1935]
G
[124 nt withheld, positions 1937-2060]
CAGGTGGCACTTTTCGGGGAAATGTGCGCGGAACCCCTATTTGTTTATTTTTCTAAATACATTCAAATAT
GTATCCGCTCATGAGACAATAACCCTGATAAATGCTTCAATAATATTGAAAAAGGAAGAGTCCTGAGGCG
GAAAGAACCAGCTGTGGAATGTGTGTCAGTTAGGGTGTGGAAAGTCCCCAGGCTCCCCAGCAGGCAGAAG
TATGCAAAGCATGCATCTCAATTAGTCAGCAACCAGGTGTGGAAAGTCCCCAGGCTCCCCAGCAGGCAGA
AGTATGCAAAGCATGCATCTCAATTAGTCAGCAACCATAGTCCCGCCCCTAACTCCGCCCATCCCGCCCC
TAACTCCGCCCAGTTCCGCCCATTCTCCGCCCCATGGCTGACTAATTTTTTTTATTTATGCAGAGGCCGA
GGCCGCCTCGGCCTCTGAGCTATTCCAGAAGTAGTGAGGAGGCTTTTTTGGAGGCCTAGGCTTTTGCAAA
GATCGATCAAGAGACAGGATGAGGATCGTTTCGCATGATTGAACAAGATGGATTGCACGCAGGTTCTCCG
GCCGCTTGGGTGGAGAGGCTATTCGGCTATGACTGGGCACAACAGACAATCGGCTGCTCTGATGCCGCCG
TGTTCCGGCTGTCAGCGCAGGGGCGCCCGGTTCTTTTTGTCAAGACCGACCTGTCCGGTGCCCTGAATGA
ACTGCAAGACGAGGCAGCGCGGCTATCGTGGCTGGCCACGACGGGCGTTCCTTGCGCAGCTGTGCTCGAC
GTTGTCACTGAAGCGGGAAGGGACTGGCTGCTATTGGGCGAAGTGCCGGGGCAGGATCTCCTGTCATCTC
ACCTTGCTCCTGCCGAGAAAGTATCCATCATGGCTGATGCAATGCGGCGGCTGCATACGCTTGATCCGGC
TACCTGCCCATTCGACCACCAAGCGAAACATCGCATCGAGCGAGCACGTACTCGGATGGAAGCCGGTCTT
GTCGATCAGGATGATCTGGACGAAGAGCATCAGGGGCTCGCGCCAGCCGAACTGTTCGCCAGGCTCAAGG
CGAGCATGCCCGACGGCGAGGATCTCGTCGTGACCCATGGCGATGCCTGCTTGCCGAATATCATGGTGGA
AAATGGCCGCTTTTCTGGATTCATCGACTGTGGCCGGCTGGGTGTGGCGGACCGCTATCAGGACATAGCG
TTGGCTACCCGTGATATTGCTGAAGAGCTTGGCGGCGAATGGGCTGACCGCTTCCTCGTGCTTTACGGTA
TCGCCGCTCCCGATTCGCAGCGCATCGCCTTCTATCGCCTTCTTGACGAGTTCTTCTGAGCGGGACTCTG
GGGTTCGAAATGACCGACCAAGCGACGCCCAACCTGCCATCACGAGATTTCGATTCCACCGCCGCCTTCT
ATGAAAGGTTGGGCTTCGGAATCGTTTTCCGGGACGCCGGCTGGATGATCCTCCAGCGCGGGGATCTCAT
GCTGGAGTTCTTCGCCCACCCTAGGGGGAGGCTAACTGAAACACGGAAGGAGACAATACCGGAAGGAACC
CGCGCTATGACGGCAATAAAAAGACAGAATAAAACGCACGGTGTTGGGTCGTTTGTTCATAAACGCGGGG
TTCGGTCCCAGGGCTGGCACTCTGTCGATACCCCACCGAGACCCCATTGGGGCCAATACGCCCGCGTTTC
TTCCTTTTCCCCACCCCACCCCCCAAGTTCGGGTGAAGGCCCAGGGCTCGCAGCCAACGTCGGGGCGGCA
GGCCCTGCCATAGCCTCAGGTTACTCATATATACTTTAGATTGATTTAAAACTTCATTTTTAATTTAAAA
GGATCTAGGTGAAGATCCTTTTTGATAATCTCATGACCAAAATCCCTTAACGTGAGTTTTCGTTCCACTG
AGCGTCAGACCCCGTAGAAAAGATCAAAGGATCTTCTTGAGATCCTTTTTTTCTGCGCGTAATCTGCTGC
TTGCAAACAAAAAAACCACCGCTACCAGCGGTGGTTTGTTTGCCGGATCAAGAGCTACCAACTCTTTTTC
CGAAGGTAACTGGCTTCAGCAGAGCGCAGATACCAAATACTGTTCTTCTAGTGTAGCCGTAGTTAGGCCA
CCACTTCAAGAACTCTGTAGCACCGCCTACATACCTCGCTCTGCTAATCCTGTTACCAGTGGCTGCTGCC
AGTGGCGATAAGTCGTGTCTTACCGGGTTGGACTCAAGACGATAGTTACCGGATAAGGCGCAGCGGTCGG
GCTGAACGGGGGGTTCGTGCACACAGCCCAGCTTGGAGCGAACGACCTACACCGAACTGAGATACCTACA
GCGTGAGCTATGAGAAAGCGCCACGCTTCCCGAAGGGAGAAAGGCGGACAGGTATCCGGTAAGCGGCAGG
GTCGGAACAGGAGAGCGCACGAGGGAGCTTCCAGGGGGAAACGCCTGGTATCTTTATAGTCCTGTCGGGT
TTCGCCACCTCTGACTTGAGCGTCGATTTTTGTGATGCTCGTCAGGGGGGCGGAGCCTATGGAAAAACGC
CAGCAACGCGGCCTTTTTACGGTTCCTGGCCTTTTGCTGGCCTTTTGCTCACATGTTCTTTCCTGCGTTA
TCCCCTGATTCTGTGGATAACCGTATTACCGCCATGCATTAGTTATTAATAGTAATCAATTACGGGGTCA
TTAGTTCATAGCCCATATATGGAGTTCCG
Features (pLannotate 1.2.2; 14 found; start..end, strand, type, name):
      1..304     +  enhancer       CMV enhancer: human cytomegalovirus immediate early enhancer
    305..508     +  promoter       CMV promoter: human cytomegalovirus (CMV) immediate early promoter
    635..1354    +  CDS            EGFP: the original enhanced GFP (Yang et al., 1996) mammalian codon-optimized
   1371..1454    +  CDS            large T antigen (fragment): large T antigen from SV40 (simian virus 40)
   1477..1598    +  polyA_signal   SV40 poly(A) signal: SV40 polyadenylation signal
   1632..2060    -  rep_origin     f1 ori (sequence partly withheld): f1 bacteriophage origin of replication; arrow indicates direction of (+) strand synthesis
   2087..2191    +  promoter       AmpR promoter: bla
   2193..2550    +  promoter       SV40 promoter: SV40 enhancer and early promoter
   2585..3379    +  CDS            NeoR/KanR: aminoglycoside phosphotransferase from Tn5; aph(3')-II (or nptII); confers resistance to neomycin, kanamycin, and G418 (Geneticin®)
   3400..3552    +  CDS            ble (fragment): BLE_KLEPN - Experimental evidence at protein level: Swiss-Prot protein existence level 1. Binding protein with a strong affinity to the bleomycin family of antibiotics. Binds to CL990; an antimitotic-antibiotic compound. From Klebsiella pneumoniae.
   3611..3658    +  polyA_signal   HSV TK poly(A) signal: herpes simplex virus thymidine kinase polyadenylation signal (Cole and Stacy, 1985)
   3749..3765    -  polyA_signal   bGH poly(A) signal (fragment): bovine growth hormone polyadenylation signal
   3987..4575    +  rep_origin     ori: high-copy-number ColE1/pMB1/pBR322/pUC origin of replication
   4690..4749    +  enhancer       CMV enhancer (fragment): human cytomegalovirus immediate early enhancer
