[The description below was written by a language model from this plasmid's Addgene catalogue record and pLannotate feature annotations shown in this document.]
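Description:
pscPP7(2xWT)-EGFP is a mammalian expression plasmid built on the Clontech pEGFP-N1 backbone and designed as a protein-responsive mRNA "switch" for synthetic biology. It is a high-copy plasmid that replicates in E. coli from a ColE1/pUC-type origin and also carries an f1 phage origin. A single NeoR/KanR (Tn5 aminoglycoside phosphotransferase) gene provides both selections. The bacterial bla-type promoter drives it for kanamycin resistance in bacteria, and the SV40 enhancer/early promoter drives it for G418 selection in mammalian cells, with the HSV TK polyadenylation signal downstream. The short ble, bGH poly(A) and SV40 large T antigen fragments flagged by the automated annotation appear to be backbone remnants rather than functional parts.

The payload is an EGFP reporter transcribed from the CMV immediate early enhancer and promoter and terminated by the SV40 poly(A) signal. A 79 bp synthetic motif, scPP7(2xWT), was cloned between the BamHI and AgeI sites of the parent plasmid pAptamerCassette-EGFP. It consists of two wild-type binding sites for the PP7 bacteriophage coat protein (PP7CP) embedded in an RNA scaffold. The feature table does not annotate the motif itself, but there is an unannotated gap between the CMV promoter and the EGFP start, which is consistent with the motif lying in the 5′ untranslated region of the transcript. When PP7CP is co-expressed, it is expected to bind these RNA sites and repress translation of EGFP, so fluorescence falls as coat protein is supplied. The stated purpose is PP7CP-dependent translational repression, and the construct serves as one reporter in a set of orthogonal protein-responsive mRNA switches for mammalian cells.
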