Addgene plasmid #140261: pscPP7(2xWT)-EGFP
Purpose: PP7CP-dependent translational repression
Depositing lab: Hirohide Saito. Depositing organization: Kyoto University, Center for iPS Cell Research and Application. Publication: Orthogonal Protein-Responsive mRNA Switches for Mammalian Synthetic Biology. Ono H, Kawasaki S, Saito H. ACS Synth Biol. 2020 Jan 17;9(1):169-174. doi: 10.1021/acssynbio.9b00343. Epub 2019 Dec 13. PubMed 31765565.
Backbone
  Vector backbone: pEGFP-N1
  Backbone manufacturer: Clontech
  Vector type: Mammalian Expression, Synthetic Biology
  Selectable markers: Neomycin (select with G418)
Growth in bacteria
  Bacterial resistance: Kanamycin, 50 μg/mL
  Growth temperature: 37°C
  Growth strain: DH5alpha
  Copy number: High Copy
Gene/Insert
  Gene/Insert name: Two PP7CP-binding sites embedded in scaffold (alt name: scPP7(2xWT))
  Species: Synthetic
  Insert size (bp): 79
  Promoter: CMV
  Cloning method: Restriction Enzyme; 5′ cloning site BamHI (not destroyed); 3′ cloning site AgeI (not destroyed)
  Sequencing primers: 5′ CMV Forward; 3′ CTTTATTTGTAACCATTATAAGCTGC
Terms and licenses: Academic/Nonprofit Terms; Industry Terms: Not Available to Industry
Depositor comments: scPP7(2xWT) motif was inserted between BamHI and AgeI sites of pAptamerCassette-EGFP (ID: 140288).
How to cite: pscPP7(2xWT)-EGFP was a gift from Hirohide Saito (Addgene plasmid # 140261 ; http://n2t.net/addgene:140261 ; RRID:Addgene_140261)
